Addgene plasmid #27629: pcdna6.2- myc ULK1 wt
Depositing lab: Reuben Shaw. Depositing organization: Salk Institute for Biological Studies. Publication: Phosphorylation of ULK1 (hATG1) by AMP-activated protein kinase connects energy sensing to mitophagy. Egan DF, Shackelford DB, Mihaylova MM, Gelino S, Kohnz RA, Mair W, Vasquez DS, Joshi A, Gwinn DM, Taylor R, Asara JM, Fitzpatrick J, Dillin A, Viollet B, Kundu M, Hansen M, Shaw RJ. Science. 2011 Jan 28;331(6016):456-61. doi: 10.1126/science.1196371. Epub 2010 Dec 23. PubMed 21205641.
Backbone
  Vector backbone: pcDNA 6.2 V5 dest (Invitrogen)
  Backbone size w/o insert (bp): 7341
  Vector type: Mammalian Expression
Growth in bacteria
  Bacterial resistance: Ampicillin, 100 μg/mL
  Growth temperature: 37°C
  Growth strain: DH5alpha
  Copy number: Unknown
Gene/Insert
  Gene/Insert name: mouse myc ULK1
  Species: M. musculus (mouse)
  Insert size (bp): 3192
  Mutation: Initial M from ULK1 removed. Silent mutation at Arginine 5. Does not affect amino acid sequence.
  Entrez Gene: Myc (a.k.a. Myc2, Niard, Nird, bHLHe39)
  Tag / fusion protein: myc (N terminal on insert)
  Cloning method: Gateway Cloning; 5′ cloning site none/attR1 (unknown if destroyed); 3′ cloning site none/attR2 (unknown if destroyed)
  Sequencing primers: 5′ t7 promotor
Terms and licenses: Academic/Nonprofit Terms; Industry Terms: Not Available to Industry
Depositor comments: C-term V5 not expressed because of stop codon at end of ULK1.
How to cite: pcdna6.2- myc ULK1 wt was a gift from Reuben Shaw (Addgene plasmid # 27629 ; http://n2t.net/addgene:27629 ; RRID:Addgene_27629)
