[The description below was written by a language model from this plasmid's Addgene catalogue record.]
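Description:
pcdna6.2- myc ULK1 wt is a mammalian expression plasmid built on the Invitrogen pcDNA 6.2 V5 dest Gateway destination backbone (listed as 7341 bp without insert) and carrying a roughly 3.2 kb insert encoding wild-type mouse ULK1 with an N-terminal myc epitope tag. It is propagated in E. coli under ampicillin selection; the record lists copy number as unknown. It does not state the origin of replication, the mammalian promoter or any mammalian selection marker. A T7 promoter primer is given for sequencing from the 5′ side, so a T7 promoter lies upstream of the insert.

The insert was introduced by Gateway recombination, with the attR1 and attR2 positions of the destination vector given as the 5′ and 3′ junctions; the record does not say whether these sites remain intact. To fuse the myc tag in frame, the initiating methionine of ULK1 was removed. There is also a silent change at arginine 5 that leaves the amino acid sequence unaltered. Although the backbone provides a C-terminal V5 tag, the ULK1 coding sequence ends in a stop codon, so V5 is not translated and the product carries only the myc tag. The Entrez gene link in the catalogue entry points to Myc, which appears to reflect the epitope tag rather than the kinase that is actually expressed.

The construct comes from work showing that AMP-activated protein kinase phosphorylates ULK1 (the mammalian ATG1 homologue), linking cellular energy sensing to mitophagy. The "wt" designation marks it as the wild-type form of the kinase. It suits expression of myc-tagged ULK1 in mammalian cells, with detection or immunoprecipitation through the tag.
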