>Addgene plasmid #27629 | pcdna6.2- myc ULK1 wt | addgene partial sequence | sequence record 33957 | 27629 with CMV-F
GACTCTCTGGCTACTAGAGAACCCACTGCTTACTGGCTTATCGAAATTAATACGACTCACTATAGGGAGA
CCCAAGCTGGCTAGTTAAGCTGAGCATCAACAAGTTTGTACAAAAAAGCAGGCTTCACCATGGAACAAAA
GCTAATCTCCGAGGAAGACTTGGGAGGAATAGAGCCGGGCCGAGGCGGCGTCGAGACCGTGGGCAAGTTC
GAGTTCTCTCGCAAGGACCTGATTGGACACGGCGCCTTCGCGGTGGTCTTCAAGGGTCGACACCGCGAGA
AGCACGACCTGGAGGTGGCCGTCAAATGCATTAACAAGAAGAACCTTGCCAAGTCCCAAACACTGCTGGG
AAAGGAAATCAAAATCCTGAAGGAACTAAAGCACGAAAACATCGTGGCGCTGTATGACTTCCAGGAAATG
GCTAATTCTGTCTACCTGGTCATGGAGTATTGTAATGGTGGAGACCTGGCTGACTACCTGCACACTATGC
GCACACTGAGTGAAGACACTGTCAGGCTTTTCCTACAGCAGATCGCTGGCGCCATGCGGCTGCTGCACAG
CAAGGGCATCATCCACCGGGACCTGAAGCCCCAAAACATCCTGCTGTCCAACCCTGGGGGCCGCCGGGCC
AACCCCAGCAACATCCGAGTCAAGATTGCTGACTTTGGATTCGCTCGGTACCTCCAGAGCAACATGATGG
CGGCCACACTCTGTGGTTCTCCTATGTACATGGCTCCTGAGGTCA
